Addgene plasmid #190060: pBeast-pAhpC-RBS- LacZ
Purpose: LacZ containing colorimetric reporter plasmid expressing it under the control of the OxyR/H2O2 inducible pAhpC promoter
Depositing lab: Jerome Bonnet. Depositing organization: CNRS UMR 5048, INSERM U1054, Centre de Biochimie Structurale. Publication: PeroxiHUB: A Modular Cell-Free Biosensing Platform Using H(2)O(2) as Signal Integrator. Soudier P, Zuniga A, Duigou T, Voyvodic PL, Bazi-Kabbaj K, Kushwaha M, Vendrell JA, Solassol J, Bonnet J, Faulon JL. ACS Synth Biol. 2022 Aug 19;11(8):2578-2588. doi: 10.1021/acssynbio.2c00138. Epub 2022 Aug 1. PubMed 35913043.
Backbone
  Vector backbone: pBEST-OR2-OR1-Pr-UTR1-deGFP-T500
  Modifications to backbone: Two 40bp spacers were added to the each end of the insert to facilitate Gibson assembly cloning into more complex constructs. Upstream and downstream terminators (B0014 and B0015, respectively) we also added, each flanked by two 40bp spacers. The OR2-OR1-Pr promoter and UTR were replaced by the OxyR-activated pAhpC and its native RBS, and deGFP was replaced by lacZ.
  Vector type: Synthetic Biology ; Cell-Free Protein Synthesis
Growth in bacteria
  Bacterial resistance: Ampicillin, 100 μg/mL
  Growth temperature: 37°C
  Growth strain: DH5alpha
  Copy number: High Copy
Gene/Insert
  Gene/Insert name: lacZ
  Species: Escherichia coli
  Insert size (bp): 3075
Terms and licenses: Academic/Nonprofit Terms; Industry Terms: Not Available to Industry
How to cite: pBeast-pAhpC-RBS- LacZ was a gift from Jerome Bonnet (Addgene plasmid # 190060 ; http://n2t.net/addgene:190060 ; RRID:Addgene_190060)
