[The description below was written by a language model from this plasmid's Addgene catalogue record and pLannotate feature annotations shown in this document.]
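Description:
pBeast-pAhpC-RBS-LacZ is a 6.3 kb synthetic-biology reporter plasmid intended for cell-free protein synthesis reactions. It is derived from the pBEST-OR2-OR1-Pr-UTR1-deGFP-T500 expression backbone. It is propagated in E. coli at high copy from a ColE1/pUC-type origin and is selected with ampicillin through the bla (β-lactamase) gene and its own promoter.

The payload is the E. coli lacZ gene (about 3.1 kb), which encodes β-galactosidase and gives a colorimetric readout when a chromogenic substrate is supplied. According to the record, the backbone's original OR2-OR1-Pr promoter and UTR were replaced by the pAhpC promoter with its native ribosome binding site, and deGFP was replaced by lacZ. pAhpC is activated by OxyR, the transcription factor that responds to hydrogen peroxide, so reporter output depends on H2O2. The automated annotation does not label the promoter itself. It does mark a fragment matching an enterobacterial small RNA just upstream of lacZ, which may simply reflect native sequence in that region.

The depositor also added upstream and downstream terminators (B0014 and B0015), each flanked by 40 bp spacers, along with spacers at both ends of the insert. These insulate the cassette and make it easier to move by Gibson assembly into more complex constructs. The rrnB T1 and T7Te terminators annotated after lacZ, and a further T7Te element upstream of the cassette, are consistent with these additions. Short fragments of a tetracycline resistance gene and the phage lambda O gene are also annotated; they are partial and probably backbone remnants.

The associated work describes a modular cell-free biosensing platform that uses H2O2 as a common signal integrator. In that setting the plasmid provides a visible output for reactions that generate peroxide.
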