Features (pLannotate 1.2.2; 10 found; start..end, strand, type, name):
     75..168     +  ncRNA          STnc70 (fragment): Accession: RF02069 - Enterobacterial sRNA STnc70
    342..3413    +  CDS            lacZ: BGAL_ECOLI - Experimental evidence at protein level: Swiss-Prot protein existence level 1. From Escherichia coli (strain K12).
   3511..3582    +  terminator     rrnB T1 terminator: transcription terminator T1 from the E. coli rrnB gene
   3598..3625    +  terminator     T7Te terminator: phage T7 early transcription terminator
   3712..3843    +  CDS            TcR (fragment): tetracycline efflux protein; tet; confers resistance to tetracycline
   4023..4611    -  rep_origin     ori: high-copy-number ColE1/pMB1/pBR322/pUC origin of replication
   4782..5642    -  CDS            AmpR: β-lactamase; bla; confers resistance to ampicillin, carbenicillin, and related antibiotics
   5643..5747    -  promoter       AmpR promoter: bla
   5849..6097    +  CDS            O (fragment): VRPO_LAMBD - Protein inferred from homology: Swiss-Prot protein existence level 3. Necessary for the bidirectional replication of DNA. It interacts with the ori (origin of replication) region of the genome during the initiation of replication. From Escherichia phage lambda (Bacteriophage lambda).
   6185..6212    +  terminator     T7Te terminator: phage T7 early transcription terminator
>Addgene plasmid #190060 | pBeast-pAhpC-RBS- LacZ | addgene full sequence | sequence record 377978 | Addgene NGS Result
ATTCTTAGGAGCTTAGATCAGGTGATTGCCCTTTGTTTATGAGGGTGTTGTAATCCATGTCGTTGTTGCA
TTTGTAAGGGCAACACCTCAGCCTGCAGGCAGGCACTGAAGATACCAAAGGGTAGTTCAGATTACACGGT
CACCTGGAAAGGGGGCCATTTTACTTTTTATCGCCGCTGGCGGTGCAAAGTTCACAAAGTTGTCTTACGA
AGGTTGTAAGGTAAAACTTATCGATTTGATAATGGAAACGCATTAGCCGAATCGGCAAAAATTGGTTACC
TTACATCTCATCGAAAACACGGAGGAAGTATAGATGTCTAGAGAAAGAGGAGAAATACTAGATGACCATG
ATTACGGATTCACTGGCCGTCGTTTTACAACGTCGTGACTGGGAAAACCCTGGCGTTACCCAACTTAATC
GCCTTGCAGCACATCCCCCTTTCGCCAGCTGGCGTAATAGCGAAGAGGCCCGCACCGATCGCCCTTCCCA
ACAGTTGCGCAGCCTGAATGGCGAATGGCGCTTTGCCTGGTTTCCGGCACCAGAAGCGGTGCCGGAAAGC
TGGCTGGAGTGCGATCTTCCTGAGGCCGATACTGTCGTCGTCCCCTCAAACTGGCAGATGCACGGTTACG
ATGCGCCCATCTACACCAACGTGACCTATCCCATTACGGTCAATCCGCCGTTTGTTCCCACGGAGAATCC
GACGGGTTGTTACTCGCTCACATTTAATGTTGATGAAAGCTGGCTACAGGAAGGCCAGACGCGAATTATT
TTTGATGGCGTTAACTCGGCGTTTCATCTGTGGTGCAACGGGCGCTGGGTCGGTTACGGCCAGGACAGTC
GTTTGCCGTCTGAATTTGACCTGAGCGCATTTTTACGCGCCGGAGAAAACCGCCTCGCGGTGATGGTGCT
GCGCTGGAGTGACGGCAGTTATCTGGAAGATCAGGATATGTGGCGGATGAGCGGCATTTTCCGTGACGTC
TCGTTGCTGCATAAACCGACTACACAAATCAGCGATTTCCATGTTGCCACTCGCTTTAATGATGATTTCA
GCCGCGCTGTACTGGAGGCTGAAGTTCAGATGTGCGGCGAGTTGCGTGACTACCTACGGGTAACAGTTTC
TTTATGGCAGGGTGAAACGCAGGTCGCCAGCGGCACCGCGCCTTTCGGCGGTGAAATTATCGATGAGCGT
GGTGGTTATGCCGATCGCGTCACACTACGTCTGAACGTCGAAAACCCGAAACTGTGGAGCGCCGAAATCC
CGAATCTCTATCGTGCGGTGGTTGAACTGCACACCGCCGACGGCACGCTGATTGAAGCAGAAGCCTGCGA
TGTCGGTTTCCGCGAGGTGCGGATTGAAAATGGTCTGCTGCTGCTGAACGGCAAGCCGTTGCTGATTCGA
GGCGTTAACCGTCACGAGCATCATCCTCTGCATGGTCAGGTCATGGATGAGCAGACGATGGTGCAGGATA
TCCTGCTGATGAAGCAGAACAACTTTAACGCCGTGCGCTGTTCGCATTATCCGAACCATCCGCTGTGGTA
CACGCTGTGCGACCGCTACGGCCTGTATGTGGTGGATGAAGCCAATATTGAAACCCACGGCATGGTGCCA
ATGAATCGTCTGACCGATGATCCGCGCTGGCTACCGGCGATGAGCGAACGCGTAACGCGAATGGTGCAGC
GCGATCGTAATCACCCGAGTGTGATCATCTGGTCGCTGGGGAATGAATCAGGCCACGGCGCTAATCACGA
CGCGCTGTATCGCTGGATCAAATCTGTCGATCCTTCCCGCCCGGTGCAGTATGAAGGCGGCGGAGCCGAC
ACCACGGCCACCGATATTATTTGCCCGATGTACGCGCGCGTGGATGAAGACCAGCCCTTCCCGGCTGTGC
CGAAATGGTCCATCAAAAAATGGCTTTCGCTACCTGGAGAGACGCGCCCGCTGATCCTTTGCGAATACGC
CCACGCGATGGGTAACAGTCTTGGCGGTTTCGCTAAATACTGGCAGGCGTTTCGTCAGTATCCCCGTTTA
CAGGGCGGCTTCGTCTGGGACTGGGTGGATCAGTCGCTGATTAAATATGATGAAAACGGCAACCCGTGGT
CGGCTTACGGCGGTGATTTTGGCGATACGCCGAACGATCGCCAGTTCTGTATGAACGGTCTGGTCTTTGC
CGACCGCACGCCGCATCCAGCGCTGACGGAAGCAAAACACCAGCAGCAGTTTTTCCAGTTCCGTTTATCC
GGGCAAACCATCGAAGTGACCAGCGAATACCTGTTCCGTCATAGCGATAACGAGCTCCTGCACTGGATGG
TGGCGCTGGATGGTAAGCCGCTGGCAAGCGGTGAAGTGCCTCTGGATGTCGCTCCACAAGGTAAACAGTT
GATTGAACTGCCTGAACTACCGCAGCCGGAGAGCGCCGGGCAACTCTGGCTCACAGTACGCGTAGTGCAA
CCGAACGCGACCGCATGGTCAGAAGCCGGGCACATCAGCGCCTGGCAGCAGTGGCGTCTGGCGGAAAACC
TCAGTGTGACGCTCCCCGCCGCGTCCCACGCCATCCCGCATCTGACCACCAGCGAAATGGATTTTTGCAT
CGAGCTGGGTAATAAGCGTTGGCAATTTAACCGCCAGTCAGGCTTTCTTTCACAGATGTGGATTGGCGAT
AAAAAACAACTGCTGACGCCGCTGCGCGATCAGTTCACCCGTGCACCGCTGGATAACGACATTGGCGTAA
GTGAAGCGACCCGCATTGACCCTAACGCCTGGGTCGAACGCTGGAAGGCGGCGGGCCATTACCAGGCCGA
AGCAGCGTTGTTGCAGTGCACGGCAGATACACTTGCTGATGCGGTGCTGATTACGACCGCTCACGCGTGG
CAGCATCAGGGGAAAACCTTATTTATCAGCCGGAAAACCTACCGGATTGATGGTAGTGGTCAAATGGCGA
TTACCGTTGATGTTGAAGTGGCGAGCGATACACCGCATCCGGCGCGGATTGGCCTGAACTGCCAGCTGGC
GCAGGTAGCAGAGCGGGTAAACTGGCTCGGATTAGGGCCGCAAGAAAACTATCCCGACCGCCTTACTGCC
GCCTGTTTTGACCGCTGGGATCTGCCATTGTCAGACATGTATACCCCGTACGTCTTCCCGAGCGAAAACG
GTCTGCGCTGCGGGACGCGCGAATTGAATTATGGCCCACACCAGTGGCGCGGCGACTTCCAGTTCAACAT
CAGCCGCTACAGTCAACAGCAACTGATGGAAACCAGCCATCGCCATCTGCTGCACGCGGAAGAAGGCACA
TGGCTGAATATCGACGGTTTCCATATGGGGATTGGTGGCGACGACTCCTGGAGCCCGTCAGTATCGGCGG
AATTCCAGCTGAGCGCCGGTCGCTACCATTACCAGTTGGTCTGGTGTCAAAAATAAACTTTATCTGAGAA
TAGTCAATCTTCGGAAATCCCAGGTGGCATGCTAAAAGTCTCGTAAAGCGTTCTATCAATAACCCGTTGG
TGCCAGGCATCAAATAAAACGAAAGGCTCAGTCGAAAGACTGGGCCTTTCGTTTTATCTGTTGTTTGTCG
GTGAACGCTCTCTACTAGAGTCACACTGGCTCACCTTCGGGTGGGCCTTTCTGCGTTTATACCGTCTCAG
AATCGGCCGTGAACAATAAAATAGTTTCGGTATTATTGACCACTTCCGAGTAGAATCGTGCTTCAGTAAG
AGTCGACCGATGCCCTTGAGAGCCTTCAACCCAGTCAGCTCCTTCCGGTGGGCGCGGGGCATGACTATCG
TCGCCGCACTTATGACTGTCTTCTTTATCATGCAACTCGTAGGACAGGTGCCGGCAGCGCTCTTCCGCTT
CCTCGCTCACTGACTCGCTGCGCTCGGTCGTTCGGCTGCGGCGAGCGGTATCAGCTCACTCAAAGGCGGT
AATACGGTTATCCACAGAATCAGGGGATAACGCAGGAAAGAACATGTGAGCAAAAGGCCAGCAAAAGGCC
AGGAACCGTAAAAAGGCCGCGTTGCTGGCGTTTTTCCATAGGCTCCGCCCCCCTGACGAGCATCACAAAA
ATCGACGCTCAAGTCAGAGGTGGCGAAACCCGACAGGACTATAAAGATACCAGGCGTTTCCCCCTGGAAG
CTCCCTCGTGCGCTCTCCTGTTCCGACCCTGCCGCTTACCGGATACCTGTCCGCCTTTCTCCCTTCGGGA
AGCGTGGCGCTTTCTCATAGCTCACGCTGTAGGTATCTCAGTTCGGTGTAGGTCGTTCGCTCCAAGCTGG
GCTGTGTGCACGAACCCCCCGTTCAGCCCGACCGCTGCGCCTTATCCGGTAACTATCGTCTTGAGTCCAA
CCCGGTAAGACACGACTTATCGCCACTGGCAGCAGCCACTGGTAACAGGATTAGCAGAGCGAGGTATGTA
GGCGGTGCTACAGAGTTCTTGAAGTGGTGGCCTAACTACGGCTACACTAGAAGAACAGTATTTGGTATCT
GCGCTCTGCTGAAGCCAGTTACCTTCGGAAAAAGAGTTGGTAGCTCTTGATCCGGCAAACAAACCACCGC
TGGTAGCGGTGGTTTTTTTGTTTGCAAGCAGCAGATTACGCGCAGAAAAAAAGGATCTCAAGAAGATCCT
TTGATCTTTTCTACGGGGTCTGACGCTCAGTGGAACGAAAACTCACGTTAAGGGATTTTGGTCATGAGAT
TATCAAAAAGGATCTTCACCTAGATCCTTTTAAATTAAAAATGAAGTTTTAAATCAATCTAAAGTATATA
TGAGTAAACTTGGTCTGACAGTTACCAATGCTTAATCAGTGAGGCACCTATCTCAGCGATCTGTCTATTT
CGTTCATCCATAGTTGCCTGACTCCCCGTCGTGTAGATAACTACGATACGGGAGGGCTTACCATCTGGCC
CCAGTGCTGCAATGATACCGCGAGACCCACGCTCACCGGCTCCAGATTTATCAGCAATAAACCAGCCAGC
CGGAAGGGCCGAGCGCAGAAGTGGTCCTGCAACTTTATCCGCCTCCATCCAGTCTATTAATTGTTGCCGG
GAAGCTAGAGTAAGTAGTTCGCCAGTTAATAGTTTGCGCAACGTTGTTGCCATTGCTACAGGCATCGTGG
TGTCACGCTCGTCGTTTGGTATGGCTTCATTCAGCTCCGGTTCCCAACGATCAAGGCGAGTTACATGATC
CCCCATGTTGTGCAAAAAAGCGGTTAGCTCCTTCGGTCCTCCGATCGTTGTCAGAAGTAAGTTGGCCGCA
GTGTTATCACTCATGGTTATGGCAGCACTGCATAATTCTCTTACTGTCATGCCATCCGTAAGATGCTTTT
CTGTGACTGGTGAGTACTCAACCAAGTCATTCTGAGAATAGTGTATGCGGCGACCGAGTTGCTCTTGCCC
GGCGTCAACACGGGATAATACCGCGCCACATAGCAGAACTTTAAAAGTGCTCATCATTGGAAAACGTTCT
TCGGGGCGAAAACTCTCAAGGATCTTACCGCTGTTGAGATCCAGTTCGATGTAACCCACTCGTGCACCCA
ACTGATCTTCAGCATCTTTTACTTTCACCAGCGTTTCTGGGTGAGCAAAAACAGGAAGGCAAAATGCCGC
AAAAAAGGGAATAAGGGCGACACGGAAATGTTGAATACTCATACTCTTCCTTTTTCAATATTATTGAAGC
ATTTATCAGGGTTATTGTCTCATGAGCGGATACATATTTGAATGTATTTAGAAAAATAAACAAATAGGGG
TTCCGCGCACATTTCCCCGAAAAGTGCCACCTGACGTCTAAGAAACCATTATTATCATGACATTAACCTA
TAAAAATAGGCGTATCACGAGGCCCTTTCGTCTTCAAGAATTCTGGCGAATCCTCTGACCAGCCAGAAAA
CGACCTTTCTGTGGTGAAACCGGATGCTGCAATTCAGAGCGCCAGCAAGTGGGGGACAGCAGAAGACCTG
ACCGCCGCAGAGTGGATGTTTGACATGGTGAAGACTATCGCACCATCAGCCAGAAAACCGAATTTTGCTG
GGTGGGCTAACGATATCCGCCTGATGCGTGAACGTGACGGACGTAACCACCGCGACATGTGTGTGCTGTT
CCGCTGGCTCGGATACCCTTACTCTGTTGAAAACGAATAGATAGGTTAAGGAACGGTTATTTCTGCGTAG
ATCTATCTTACACAGCATCACACTGGCTCACCTTCGGGTGGGCCTTTCTGCGTTTATATACTAGAGAGAG
AATATAAAAAGCCAGATTATTAATCCGGCTTTTTTATTATTTAGGCAACTGAAACGATTCGGATCCTGTA
TTACT
